>Addgene plasmid #172451 | mCherry-FKBP-TPD54 | addgene full sequence | sequence record 339429 | Addgene NGS Result
TAGTTATTAATAGTAATCAATTACGGGGTCATTAGTTCATAGCCCATATATGGAGTTCCGCGTTACATAA
CTTACGGTAAATGGCCCGCCTGGCTGACCGCCCAACGACCCCCGCCCATTGACGTCAATAATGACGTATG
TTCCCATAGTAACGCCAATAGGGACTTTCCATTGACGTCAATGGGTGGAGTATTTACGGTAAACTGCCCA
CTTGGCAGTACATCAAGTGTATCATATGCCAAGTACGCCCCCTATTGACGTCAATGACGGTAAATGGCCC
GCCTGGCATTATGCCCAGTACATGACCTTATGGGACTTTCCTACTTGGCAGTACATCTACGTATTAGTCA
TCGCTATTACCATGGTGATGCGGTTTTGGCAGTACATCAATGGGCGTGGATAGCGGTTTGACTCACGGGG
ATTTCCAAGTCTCCACCCCATTGACGTCAATGGGAGTTTGTTTTGGCACCAAAATCAACGGGACTTTCCA
AAATGTCGTAACAACTCCGCCCCATTGACGCAAATGGGCGGTAGGCGTGTACGGTGGGAGGTCTATATAA
GCAGAGCTGGTTTAGTGAACCGTCAGATCCGCTAGCGCTACCGGTCGCCACCATGGTGAGCAAGGGCGAG
GAGGATAACATGGCCATCATCAAGGAGTTCATGCGCTTCAAGGTGCACATGGAGGGCTCCGTGAACGGCC
ACGAGTTCGAGATCGAGGGCGAGGGCGAGGGCCGCCCCTACGAGGGCACCCAGACCGCCAAGCTGAAGGT
GACCAAGGGTGGCCCCCTGCCCTTCGCCTGGGACATCCTGTCCCCTCAGTTCATGTACGGCTCCAAGGCC
TACGTGAAGCACCCCGCCGACATCCCCGACTACTTGAAGCTGTCCTTCCCCGAGGGCTTCAAGTGGGAGC
GCGTGATGAACTTCGAGGACGGCGGCGTGGTGACCGTGACCCAGGACTCCTCCCTGCAGGACGGCGAGTT
CATCTACAAGGTGAAGCTGCGCGGCACCAACTTCCCCTCCGACGGCCCCGTAATGCAGAAGAAGACCATG
GGCTGGGAGGCCTCCTCCGAGCGGATGTACCCCGAGGACGGCGCCCTGAAGGGCGAGATCAAGCAGAGGC
TGAAGCTGAAGGACGGCGGCCACTACGACGCTGAGGTCAAGACCACCTACAAGGCCAAGAAGCCCGTGCA
GCTGCCCGGCGCCTACAACGTCAACATCAAGTTGGACATCACCTCCCACAACGAGGACTACACCATCGTG
GAACAGTACGAACGCGCCGAGGGCCGCCACTCCACCGGCGGCATGGACGAGCTGTACAAGTCCGGACTCA
GATCTCGAGCTCAAGCTTCGAATTCTGCAGTCGACGGTACCGCGGGCCCTGAACCCGCCAAGAACCTGTA
CACCATGGGAGTGCAGGTGGAAACCATCTCCCCAGGAGACGGGCGCACCTTCCCCAAGCGCGGCCAGACC
TGCGTGGTGCACTACACCGGGATGCTTGAAGATGGAAAGAAATTTGATTCCTCCCGGGACAGAAACAAGC
CCTTTAAGTTTATGCTAGGCAAGCAGGAGGTGATCCGAGGCTGGGAAGAAGGGGTTGCCCAGATGAGTGT
GGGTCAGAGAGCCAAACTGACTATATCTCCAGATTATGCCTATGGTGCCACTGGGCACCCAGGCATCATC
CCACCACATGCCACTCTCGTCTTCGATGTGGAGCTTCTAAAACTGGAACGGTACAAGTCCGGACTCAGAT
CTCGAGACATGGACTCCGCCGGCCAAGATATCAACCTGAATTCTCCTAACAAAGGTCTGCTGTCTGACTC
CATGACGGATGTTCCTGTCGACACAGGTGTGGCTGCCCGGACTCCTGCTGTTGAGGGTCTGACAGAGGCT
GAGGAGGAGGAGCTCAGGGCTGAGCTTACCAAGGTGGAAGAGGAAATTGTCACTCTGCGCCAGGTCCTGG
CAGCCAAGGAGAGGCACTGTGGAGAGCTCAAGAGGAGGCTGGGCCTCTCCACCCTGGGGGAGCTGAAACA
GAACCTGTCCAGGAGCTGGCATGACGTGCAGGTCTCTAGCGCCTATGTGAAAACTTCTGAGAAACTTGGA
GAGTGGAATGAGAAAGTGACCCAGTCAGACCTCTACAAGAAGACTCAGGAAACTCTTTCACAGGCAGGAC
AGAAGACTTCAGCTGCCCTGTCCACAGTGGGCTCTGCCATCAGCAGGAAGCTTGGAGACATGAGGAACTC
TGCGACCTTCAAGTCGTTTGAGGACCGAGTTGGGACCATAAAGTCTAAGGTTGTGGGTGACAGAGAGAAC
GGCAGTGACAACCTCCCTTCCTCAGCGGGGAGTGGTGACAAGCCCCTGTCGGATCCCGCACCTTTCTAAC
AATTGTTGTTGTTAACTTGTTTATTGCAGCTTATAATGGTTACAAATAAAGCAATAGCATCACAAATTTC
ACAAATAAAGCATTTTTTTCACTGCATTCTAGTTGTGGTTTGTCCAAACTCATCAATGTATCTTAACGCG
TAAATTGTAAGCGTTAATATTTTGTTAAAATTCGCGTTAAATTTTTGTTAAATCAGCTCATTTTTTAACC
AATAGGCCGAAATCGGCAAAATCCCTTATAAATCAAAAGAATAGACCGAGATAGGGT
[37 nt withheld, positions 2648-2684]
AAAGAACGTGGACTCCAACGTCAAAGG
[49 nt withheld, positions 2712-2760]
T
[91 nt withheld, positions 2762-2852]
G
[124 nt withheld, positions 2854-2977]
CAGGTGGCACTTTTCGGGGAAATGTGCGCGGAACCCCTATTTGTTTATTTTTCTAAATACATTCAAATAT
GTATCCGCTCATGAGACAATAACCCTGATAAATGCTTCAATAATATTGAAAAAGGAAGAGTCCTGAGGCG
GAAAGAACCAGCTGTGGAATGTGTGTCAGTTAGGGTGTGGAAAGTCCCCAGGCTCCCCAGCAGGCAGAAG
TATGCAAAGCATGCATCTCAATTAGTCAGCAACCAGGTGTGGAAAGTCCCCAGGCTCCCCAGCAGGCAGA
AGTATGCAAAGCATGCATCTCAATTAGTCAGCAACCATAGTCCCGCCCCTAACTCCGCCCATCCCGCCCC
TAACTCCGCCCAGTTCCGCCCATTCTCCGCCCCATGGCTGACTAATTTTTTTTATTTATGCAGAGGCCGA
GGCCGCCTCGGCCTCTGAGCTATTCCAGAAGTAGTGAGGAGGCTTTTTTGGAGGCCTAGGCTTTTGCAAA
GATCGATCAAGAGACAGGATGAGGATCGTTTCGCATGATTGAACAAGATGGATTGCACGCAGGTTCTCCG
GCCGCTTGGGTGGAGAGGCTATTCGGCTATGACTGGGCACAACAGACAATCGGCTGCTCTGATGCCGCCG
TGTTCCGGCTGTCAGCGCAGGGGCGCCCGGTTCTTTTTGTCAAGACCGACCTGTCCGGTGCCCTGAATGA
ACTGCAAGACGAGGCAGCGCGGCTATCGTGGCTGGCCACGACGGGCGTTCCTTGCGCAGCTGTGCTCGAC
GTTGTCACTGAAGCGGGAAGGGACTGGCTGCTATTGGGCGAAGTGCCGGGGCAGGATCTCCTGTCATCTC
ACCTTGCTCCTGCCGAGAAAGTATCCATCATGGCTGATGCAATGCGGCGGCTGCATACGCTTGATCCGGC
TACCTGCCCATTCGACCACCAAGCGAAACATCGCATCGAGCGAGCACGTACTCGGATGGAAGCCGGTCTT
GTCGATCAGGATGATCTGGACGAAGAGCATCAGGGGCTCGCGCCAGCCGAACTGTTCGCCAGGCTCAAGG
CGAGCATGCCCGACGGCGAGGATCTCGTCGTGACCCATGGCGATGCCTGCTTGCCGAATATCATGGTGGA
AAATGGCCGCTTTTCTGGATTCATCGACTGTGGCCGGCTGGGTGTGGCGGACCGCTATCAGGACATAGCG
TTGGCTACCCGTGATATTGCTGAAGAGCTTGGCGGCGAATGGGCTGACCGCTTCCTCGTGCTTTACGGTA
TCGCCGCTCCCGATTCGCAGCGCATCGCCTTCTATCGCCTTCTTGACGAGTTCTTCTGAGCGGGACTCTG
GGGTTCGAAATGACCGACCAAGCGACGCCCAACCTGCCATCACGAGATTTCGATTCCACCGCCGCCTTCT
ATGAAAGGTTGGGCTTCGGAATCGTTTTCCGGGACGCCGGCTGGATGATCCTCCAGCGCGGGGATCTCAT
GCTGGAGTTCTTCGCCCACCCTAGGGGGAGGCTAACTGAAACACGGAAGGAGACAATACCGGAAGGAACC
CGCGCTATGACGGCAATAAAAAGACAGAATAAAACGCACGGTGTTGGGTCGTTTGTTCATAAACGCGGGG
TTCGGTCCCAGGGCTGGCACTCTGTCGATACCCCACCGAGACCCCATTGGGGCCAATACGCCCGCGTTTC
TTCCTTTTCCCCACCCCACCCCCCAAGTTCGGGTGAAGGCCCAGGGCTCGCAGCCAACGTCGGGGCGGCA
GGCCCTGCCATAGCCTCAGGTTACTCATATATACTTTAGATTGATTTAAAACTTCATTTTTAATTTAAAA
GGATCTAGGTGAAGATCCTTTTTGATAATCTCATGACCAAAATCCCTTAACGTGAGTTTTCGTTCCACTG
AGCGTCAGACCCCGTAGAAAAGATCAAAGGATCTTCTTGAGATCCTTTTTTTCTGCGCGTAATCTGCTGC
TTGCAAACAAAAAAACCACCGCTACCAGCGGTGGTTTGTTTGCCGGATCAAGAGCTACCAACTCTTTTTC
CGAAGGTAACTGGCTTCAGCAGAGCGCAGATACCAAATACTGTTCTTCTAGTGTAGCCGTAGTTAGGCCA
CCACTTCAAGAACTCTGTAGCACCGCCTACATACCTCGCTCTGCTAATCCTGTTACCAGTGGCTGCTGCC
AGTGGCGATAAGTCGTGTCTTACCGGGTTGGACTCAAGACGATAGTTACCGGATAAGGCGCAGCGGTCGG
GCTGAACGGGGGGTTCGTGCACACAGCCCAGCTTGGAGCGAACGACCTACACCGAACTGAGATACCTACA
GCGTGAGCTATGAGAAAGCGCCACGCTTCCCGAAGGGAGAAAGGCGGACAGGTATCCGGTAAGCGGCAGG
GTCGGAACAGGAGAGCGCACGAGGGAGCTTCCAGGGGGAAACGCCTGGTATCTTTATAGTCCTGTCGGGT
TTCGCCACCTCTGACTTGAGCGTCGATTTTTGTGATGCTCGTCAGGGGGGCGGAGCCTATGGAAAAACGC
CAGCAACGCGGCCTTTTTACGGTTCCTGGCCTTTTGCTGGCCTTTTGCTCACATGTTCTTTCCTGCGTTA
TCCCCTGATTCTGTGGATAACCGTATTACCGCCATGCAT
Features (pLannotate 1.2.2; 16 found; start..end, strand, type, name):
     61..364     +  enhancer       CMV enhancer: human cytomegalovirus immediate early enhancer
    365..568     +  promoter       CMV promoter: human cytomegalovirus (CMV) immediate early promoter
    613..1320    +  CDS            mCherry: mCherry is a basic (constitutively fluorescent) red fluorescent protein published in 2004, derived from Discosoma sp.. It is reported to be a very rapidly-maturing monomer with low acid sensitivity.
   1321..1379    +  misc_feature   MCS (fragment): multiple cloning site
   1405..1728    +  CDS            FKBP1A: FKB1A_HUMAN - Also known as FKBP1, FKBP12. Experimental evidence at protein level: Swiss-Prot protein existence level 1. Keeps in an inactive conformation TGFBR1, the TGF-beta type I serine/threonine kinase receptor, preventing TGF-beta receptor activation in absence of ligand. Recruits SMAD7 to ACVR1B which prevents the association of SMAD2 and SMAD3 with the activin receptor complex, thereby blocking the activin signal. May modulate the RYR1 calcium channel activity. PPIases accelerate the folding of proteins. It catalyzes the cis-trans isomerization of proline imidic peptide bonds in oligop
   1738..1756    +  misc_feature   MCS (fragment): multiple cloning site
   1759..2376    +  CDS            TPD52L2: TPD54_HUMAN - Experimental evidence at protein level: Swiss-Prot protein existence level 1. From Homo sapiens (Human).
   2394..2515    +  polyA_signal   SV40 poly(A) signal: SV40 polyadenylation signal
   2549..2977    -  rep_origin     f1 ori (sequence partly withheld): f1 bacteriophage origin of replication; arrow indicates direction of (+) strand synthesis
   3004..3108    +  promoter       AmpR promoter: bla
   3110..3467    +  promoter       SV40 promoter: SV40 enhancer and early promoter
   3502..4296    +  CDS            NeoR/KanR: aminoglycoside phosphotransferase from Tn5; aph(3')-II (or nptII); confers resistance to neomycin, kanamycin, and G418 (Geneticin®)
   4317..4469    +  CDS            ble (fragment): BLE_KLEPN - Experimental evidence at protein level: Swiss-Prot protein existence level 1. Binding protein with a strong affinity to the bleomycin family of antibiotics. Binds to CL990; an antimitotic-antibiotic compound. From Klebsiella pneumoniae.
   4528..4575    +  polyA_signal   HSV TK poly(A) signal: herpes simplex virus thymidine kinase polyadenylation signal (Cole and Stacy, 1985)
   4666..4682    -  polyA_signal   bGH poly(A) signal (fragment): bovine growth hormone polyadenylation signal
   4904..5492    +  rep_origin     ori: high-copy-number ColE1/pMB1/pBR322/pUC origin of replication
