[The description below was written by a language model from this plasmid's Addgene catalogue record and pLannotate feature annotations shown in this document.]
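Description:
mCherry-FKBP-TPD54 is a 5.6 kb mammalian expression plasmid built on the pmCherry-C1 backbone, modified so that the fluorescent protein is followed by an FKBP domain. It replicates in E. coli from a high-copy ColE1/pUC-type origin and also carries an f1 phage origin. A single Tn5 aminoglycoside phosphotransferase gene (NeoR/KanR) serves both hosts. A bacterial bla-type promoter drives it for kanamycin selection in bacteria. The adjacent SV40 enhancer/early promoter, together with an HSV TK polyadenylation signal, drives it for G418 selection of transfected mammalian cells. The short ble and bGH poly(A) fragments called in this region appear to be residual backbone sequence or annotation matches rather than functional elements.

The expression cassette uses the human cytomegalovirus immediate early enhancer and promoter to transcribe one fused open reading frame, terminated by an SV40 poly(A) signal. Reading from the N terminus, the fusion comprises mCherry, a monomeric red fluorescent protein, then human FKBP12 (FKBP1A), then human TPD54 (TPD52L2, Tumor Protein D52-like 2), with remnants of the multiple cloning site acting as linkers. The TPD54 coding sequence was derived from a commercial cDNA clone and inserted by restriction cloning between PspOMI and BamHI sites.

The stated purpose is expression of TPD54 with an N-terminal mCherry-FKBP tag, which allows the protein to be visualised in live or fixed cells. FKBP is generally used as one half of a rapamycin-inducible heterodimerisation pair with an FRB-tagged partner, so the tag would allow induced relocalisation of the fusion, although the record does not spell out this application. The associated publication concerns TPD54 and a class of intracellular transport vesicles.
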