Addgene plasmid #172451: mCherry-FKBP-TPD54
Purpose: Expression of Tumor Protein D52 like 2 (TPD54/TPD52L2) with N-terminal mCherry-FKBP tag
Depositing lab: Stephen Royle. Publication: Tumor protein D54 defines a new class of intracellular transport vesicles. Larocque G, La-Borde PJ, Clarke NI, Carter NJ, Royle SJ. J Cell Biol. 2020 Jan 6;219(1). pii: jcb.201812044. doi: 10.1083/jcb.201812044. PubMed 31672706.
Backbone
  Vector backbone: pmCherry-C1
  Modifications to backbone: mCherry-FKBP
  Vector type: Mammalian Expression
  Selectable markers: Neomycin (select with G418)
Growth in bacteria
  Bacterial resistance: Kanamycin, 50 μg/mL
  Growth temperature: 37°C
  Growth strain: DH5alpha
  Copy number: High Copy
Gene/Insert
  Gene/Insert name: TPD54 (alt names: TPD52L2; Tumor Protein D52 protein like 2)
  Species: H. sapiens (human)
  GenBank ID: BC006804.1
  Entrez Gene: TPD52L2 (a.k.a. D54, TPD54)
  Promoter: CMV
  Tag / fusion protein: mCherry-FKBP (N terminal on backbone)
  Cloning method: Restriction Enzyme; 5′ cloning site PspOMI (unknown if destroyed); 3′ cloning site BamHI (unknown if destroyed)
  Sequencing primers: 5′ -
Resource information
  A portion of this plasmid was derived from a plasmid made by: pCMV-Sport6-TPD52L2 (Open Biosystems clone MHS1010-57728)
Terms and licenses: Academic/Nonprofit Terms; Industry Terms: Not Available to Industry
How to cite: mCherry-FKBP-TPD54 was a gift from Stephen Royle (Addgene plasmid # 172451 ; http://n2t.net/addgene:172451 ; RRID:Addgene_172451)
